Addgene plasmid #152456: pGBW-m4133749
Purpose: Mammalian expression plasmid for SARS-CoV-2 3'-to-5' exonuclease
Depositing lab: Ginkgo Bioworks & Benjie Chen. Depositing organization: Ginkgo Bioworks.
Backbone
  Vector backbone: pTwist_CMV_6
  Backbone size w/o insert (bp): 4180
  Vector type: Mammalian Expression
Growth in bacteria
  Bacterial resistance: Ampicillin, 100 μg/mL
  Growth temperature: 37°C
  Growth strain: DH5alpha
  Copy number: High Copy
Gene/Insert
  Gene/Insert name: SARS-CoV-2 3'-to-5' exonuclease
  Species: Severe acute respiratory syndrome coronavirus 2
  Insert size (bp): 1574
  Mutation: wt
  Entrez Gene: ORF1ab (a.k.a. GU280_gp01)
  Promoter: CMV
  Tag / fusion protein: Cleavable TEV;V5 (C terminal on backbone)
  Cloning method: Unknown
Resource information
  A portion of this plasmid was derived from a plasmid made by: GinkgoBioworks
Depositor comments: NCBI reference sequence: YP_009725309.1
How to cite: pGBW-m4133749 was a gift from Ginkgo Bioworks & Benjie Chen (Addgene plasmid # 152456 ; http://n2t.net/addgene:152456 ; RRID:Addgene_152456)
