[The description below was written by a language model from this plasmid's Addgene catalogue record and pLannotate feature annotations shown in this document.]
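Description:
pGBW-m4133749 is a mammalian expression plasmid built on the pTwist_CMV_6 backbone that carries the wild-type coding sequence for the SARS-CoV-2 3'-to-5' exonuclease, one of the mature products of the viral ORF1ab replicase polyprotein. The full sequence record is 5,829 nt, with a catalogued insert of about 1.6 kb. It is propagated in E. coli as a high-copy plasmid through a ColE1/pUC-type origin and is selected with ampicillin via the AmpR β-lactamase gene. A short additional β-lactamase fragment is also annotated in the backbone.

Expression is driven by the human cytomegalovirus immediate-early enhancer and promoter; the annotation software resolves the promoter region as a CMV fragment plus a truncated CMVd2 form. The open reading frame spans the plasmid's numbering origin and is matched to the SARS-CoV-2 replicase polyprotein. The generic polyprotein annotation text attached to that match describes the 2'-O-methyltransferase, but the catalogue fields identify the insert as the exonuclease. According to the record, the backbone supplies a C-terminal V5 epitope tag preceded by a TEV protease cleavage site, which would allow detection or capture followed by tag removal, although these elements are not annotated separately in the feature table. Transcripts end at an SV40 polyadenylation signal. The cassette and the bacterial region are flanked by T7 and rrnG terminators, β-globin insulator elements and a synthetic poly(A) signal, parts commonly included to limit transcriptional read-through between modules. The construct is intended for expression of tagged viral exonuclease in mammalian cells; the record does not state more specific applications.
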