Features (pLannotate 1.2.2; 16 found; start..end, strand, type, name):
   1698..1819    -  polyA_signal   SV40 poly(A) signal: SV40 polyadenylation signal
   1842..1911    -  CDS            large T antigen (fragment): large T antigen from SV40 (simian virus 40)
   1934..1980    +  terminator     T7 terminator: transcription terminator for bacteriophage T7 RNA polymerase
   2010..2146    +  terminator     rrnG terminator: transcription terminator from the E. coli ribosomal RNA rrnG operon (Albrechtsen et al., 1991)
   2191..2262    +  misc_feature   3' β-globin insulator: insulator downstream of the human β-globin locus (Farrell et al., 2002)
   2488..3076    -  rep_origin     ori: high-copy-number ColE1/pMB1/pBR322/pUC origin of replication
   3248..3312    -  CDS            bla(M) (fragment): β-lactamase lacking the signal sequence; bla(M); allows cytosolic expression of β-lactamase
   3822..4682    +  CDS            AmpR: β-lactamase; bla; confers resistance to ampicillin, carbenicillin, and related antibiotics
   4695..4831    +  terminator     rrnG terminator: transcription terminator from the E. coli ribosomal RNA rrnG operon (Albrechtsen et al., 1991)
   4983..5054    +  misc_feature   5' β-globin insulator: insulator upstream of the human β-globin locus (Farrell et al., 2002)
   5059..5105    -  terminator     T7 terminator: transcription terminator for bacteriophage T7 RNA polymerase
   5123..5171    -  polyA_signal   poly(A) signal: synthetic polyadenylation signal
   5252..5555    +  enhancer       CMV enhancer: human cytomegalovirus immediate early enhancer
   5628..5645    -  promoter       CMV promoter (fragment): human cytomegalovirus (CMV) immediate early promoter
   5708..5759    +  promoter       CMVd2 promoter: truncated human cytomegalovirus (CMV) immediate early promoter that yields moderately reduced expression relative to the full-length promoter
   5828..1591    +  CDS            rep (fragment) (across the origin): R1AB_SARS2 - Experimental evidence at protein level: Swiss-Prot protein existence level 1. [2'-O-methyltransferase]: Methyltransferase that mediates mRNA cap 2'-O-ribose methylation to the 5'-cap structure of viral mRNAs. N7-methyl guanosine cap is a prerequisite for binding of nsp16. Therefore plays an essential role in viral mRNAs cap methylation which is essential to evade immune system. From Severe acute respiratory syndrome coronavirus 2 (2019-nCoV) (SARS-CoV-2).
>Addgene plasmid #152456 | pGBW-m4133749 | depositor full sequence | sequence record 295468 | Full Sequence
CACCATGGAAAATGTAACAGGACTCTTTAAAGATTGTAGTAAGGTAATCACTGGGTTACATCCTACACAG
GCACCTACACACCTCAGTGTTGACACTAAATTCAAAACTGAAGGTTTATGTGTTGACATACCTGGCATAC
CTAAGGACATGACCTATAGAAGACTCATCTCTATGATGGGTTTTAAAATGAATTATCAAGTTAATGGTTA
CCCTAACATGTTTATCACCCGCGAAGAAGCTATAAGACATGTACGTGCATGGATTGGCTTCGATGTCGAG
GGGTGTCATGCTACTAGAGAAGCTGTTGGTACCAATTTACCTTTACAGCTAGGTTTTTCTACAGGTGTTA
ACCTAGTTGCTGTACCTACAGGTTATGTTGATACACCTAATAATACAGATTTTTCCAGAGTTAGTGCTAA
ACCACCGCCTGGAGATCAATTTAAACACCTCATACCACTTATGTACAAAGGACTTCCTTGGAATGTAGTG
CGTATAAAGATTGTACAAATGTTAAGTGACACACTTAAAAATCTCTCTGACAGAGTCGTATTTGTCTTAT
GGGCACATGGCTTTGAGTTGACATCTATGAAGTATTTTGTGAAAATAGGACCTGAGCGCACCTGTTGTCT
ATGTGATAGACGTGCCACATGCTTTTCCACTGCTTCAGACACTTATGCCTGTTGGCATCATTCTATTGGA
TTTGATTACGTCTATAATCCGTTTATGATTGATGTTCAACAATGGGGTTTTACAGGTAACCTACAAAGCA
ACCATGATCTGTATTGTCAAGTCCATGGTAATGCACATGTAGCTAGTTGTGATGCAATCATGACTAGGTG
TCTAGCTGTCCACGAGTGCTTTGTTAAGCGTGTTGACTGGACTATTGAATATCCTATAATTGGTGATGAA
CTGAAGATTAATGCGGCTTGTAGAAAGGTTCAACACATGGTTGTTAAAGCTGCATTATTAGCAGACAAAT
TCCCAGTTCTTCACGACATTGGTAACCCTAAAGCTATTAAGTGTGTACCTCAAGCTGATGTAGAATGGAA
GTTCTATGATGCACAGCCTTGTAGTGACAAAGCTTATAAAATAGAAGAATTATTCTATTCTTATGCCACA
CATTCTGACAAATTCACAGATGGTGTATGCCTATTTTGGAATTGCAATGTCGATAGATATCCTGCTAATT
CCATTGTTTGTAGATTTGACACTAGAGTGCTATCTAACCTTAACTTGCCTGGTTGTGATGGTGGCAGTTT
GTATGTAAATAAACATGCATTCCACACACCAGCTTTTGATAAAAGTGCTTTTGTTAATTTAAAACAATTA
CCATTTTTCTATTACTCTGACAGTCCATGTGAGTCTCATGGAAAACAAGTAGTGTCAGATATAGATTATG
TACCACTAAAGTCTGCTACGTGTATAACACGTTGCAATTTAGGTGGTGCTGTCTGTAGACATCATGCTAA
TGAGTACAGATTGTATCTCGATGCTTATAACATGATGATCTCAGCTGGCTTTAGCTTGTGGGTTTACAAA
CAATTTGATACTTATAACCTCTGGAACACTTTTACAAGACTTGAAAACCTTTACTTTCAGTCGGGGAAAC
CTATACCCAATCCACTTCTCGGCTTAGATTCTACCTAAGCTAGCTTGACTGACTGAGATACAGCGTACCT
TCAGCTCACAGACATGATAAGATACATTGATGAGTTTGGACAAACCACAACTAGAATGCAGTGAAAAAAA
TGCTTTATTTGTGAAATTTGTGATGCTATTGCTTTATTTGTAACCATTATAAGCTGCAATAAACAAGTTA
ACAACAACAATTGCATTCATTTTATGTTTCAGGTTCAGGGGGAGGTGTGGGAGGTTTTTTAAAGCAAGTA
AAACCTCTACAAATGTGGTATTGGCCCATCTCTATCGGTATCGTAGCATAACCCCTTGGGGCCTCTAAAC
GGGTCTTGAGGGGTTTTTTGTGCCCCTCGGGCCGGATTGCTATCTACCGGCATTGGCGCAGAAAAAAATG
CCTGATGCGACGCTGCGCGTCTTATACTCCCACATATGCCAGATTCAGCAACGGATACGGCTTCCCCAAC
TTGCCCACTTCCATACGTGTCCTCCTTACCAGAAATTTATCCTTAAGGTCGTCAGCTATCCTGCAGGCGA
TCTCTCGATTTCGATCAAGACATTCCTTTAATGGTCTTTTCTGGACACCACTAGGGGTCAGAAGTAGTTC
ATCAAACTTTCTTCCCTCCCTAATCTCATTGGTTACCTTGGGCTATCGAAACTTAATTAACCAGTCAAGT
CAGCTACTTGGCGAGATCGACTTGTCTGGGTTTCGACTACGCTCAGAATTGCGTCAGTCAAGTTCGATCT
GGTCCTTGCTATTGCACCCGTTCTCCGATTACGAGTTTCATTTAAATCATGTGAGCAAAAGGCCAGCAAA
AGGCCAGGAACCGTAAAAAGGCCGCGTTGCTGGCGTTTTTCCATAGGCTCCGCCCCCCTGACGAGCATCA
CAAAAATCGACGCTCAAGTCAGAGGTGGCGAAACCCGACAGGACTATAAAGATACCAGGCGTTTCCCCCT
GGAAGCTCCCTCGTGCGCTCTCCTGTTCCGACCCTGCCGCTTACCGGATACCTGTCCGCCTTTCTCCCTT
CGGGAAGCGTGGCGCTTTCTCATAGCTCACGCTGTAGGTATCTCAGTTCGGTGTAGGTCGTTCGCTCCAA
GCTGGGCTGTGTGCACGAACCCCCCGTTCAGCCCGACCGCTGCGCCTTATCCGGTAACTATCGTCTTGAG
TCCAACCCGGTAAGACACGACTTATCGCCACTGGCAGCAGCCACTGGTAACAGGATTAGCAGAGCGAGGT
ATGTAGGCGGTGCTACAGAGTTCTTGAAGTGGTGGCCTAACTACGGCTACACTAGAAGAACAGTATTTGG
TATCTGCGCTCTGCTGAAGCCAGTTACCTTCGGAAAAAGAGTTGGTAGCTCTTGATCCGGCAAACAAACC
ACCGCTGGTAGCGGTGGTTTTTTTGTTTGCAAGCAGCAGATTACGCGCAGAAAAAAAGGATCTCAAGAAG
ATCCTTTGATCTTTTCTACGGGGTCTGACGCTCAGTGGAACGAAAACTCACGTTAAGGGATTTTGGTCAT
GAGATTATCAAAAAGGATCTTCACCTAGATCCTTTTAAATTAAAAATGAAGTTTTAAATCAATCTAAAGT
ATATATGAGTAAACTTGGTCTGACAGTTACCAATGCTTAATCAGTGAGGCACCTATCTCAGCGATCTGTC
TATTTCGTTCATCCATAGTTGCATTTAAATTTCCGAACTCTCCAAGGCCCTCGTCGGAAAATCTTCAAAC
CTTTCGTCCGATCCATCTTGCAGGCTACCTCTCGAACGAACTATCGCAAGTCTCTTGGCCGGCCTTGCGC
CTTGGCTATTGCTTGGCAGCGCCTATCGCCAGGTATTACTCCAATCCCGAATATCCGAGATCGGGATCAC
CCGAGAGAAGTTCAACCTACATCCTCAATCCCGATCTATCCGAGATCCGAGGAATATCGAAATCGGGGCG
CGCCTGGTGTACCGAGAACGATCCTCTCAGTGCGAGTCTCGACGATCCATATCGTTGCTTGGCAGTCAGC
CAGTCGGAATCCAGCTTGGGACCCAGGAAGTCCAATCGTCAGATATTGTACTCAAGCCTGGTCACGGCAG
CGTACCGATCTGTTTAAACCTAGATATTGATAGTCTGATCGGTCAACGTATAATCGAGTCCTAGCTTTTG
CAAACATCTATCAAGAGACAGGATCAGCAGGAGGCTTTCGCATGAGTATTCAACATTTCCGTGTCGCCCT
TATTCCCTTTTTTGCGGCATTTTGCCTTCCTGTTTTTGCTCACCCAGAAACGCTGGTGAAAGTAAAAGAT
GCTGAAGATCAGTTGGGTGCGCGAGTGGGTTACATCGAACTGGATCTCAACAGCGGTAAGATCCTTGAGA
GTTTTCGCCCCGAAGAACGCTTTCCAATGATGAGCACTTTTAAAGTTCTGCTATGTGGCGCGGTATTATC
CCGTATTGACGCCGGGCAAGAGCAACTCGGTCGCCGCATACACTATTCTCAGAATGACTTGGTTGAGTAT
TCACCAGTCACAGAAAAGCATCTTACGGATGGCATGACAGTAAGAGAATTATGCAGTGCTGCCATAACCA
TGAGTGATAACACTGCGGCCAACTTACTTCTGACAACGATTGGAGGACCGAAGGAGCTAACCGCTTTTTT
GCACAACATGGGGGATCATGTAACTCGCCTTGATCGTTGGGAACCGGAGCTGAATGAAGCCATACCAAAC
GACGAGCGTGACACCACGATGCCTGTAGCAATGGCAACAACCTTGCGTAAACTATTAACTGGCGAACTAC
TTACTCTAGCTTCCCGGCAACAGTTGATAGACTGGATGGAGGCGGATAAAGTTGCAGGACCACTTCTGCG
CTCGGCCCTTCCGGCTGGCTGGTTTATTGCTGATAAATCTGGAGCCGGTGAGCGTGGGTCTCGCGGTATC
ATTGCAGCACTGGGGCCAGATGGTAAGCCCTCCCGTATCGTAGTTATCTACACGACGGGGAGTCAGGCAA
CTATGGATGAACGAAATAGACAGATCGCTGAGATAGGTGCCTCACTGATTAAGCATTGGTAACCGATTCT
AGGTGCATTGGCGCAGAAAAAAATGCCTGATGCGACGCTGCGCGTCTTATACTCCCACATATGCCAGATT
CAGCAACGGATACGGCTTCCCCAACTTGCCCACTTCCATACGTGTCCTCCTTACCAGAAATTTATCCTTA
AGATCCCGAATCGTTTAAACTCGACTCTGGCTCTATCGAATCTCCGTCGTTTCGAGCTTACGCGAACAGC
CGTGGCGCTCATTTGCTCGTCGGGCATCGAATCTCGTCAGCTATCGTCAGCTTACCTTTTTGGCAGCGAT
CGCGGCTCCCGACATCTTGGACCATTAGCTCCACAGGTATCTTCTTCCCTCTAGTGGTCATAACAGCAGC
TTCAGCTACCTCTCAATTCAAAAAACCCCTCAAGACCCGTTTAGAGGCCCCAAGGGGTTATGCTATCAAT
CGTTGCGTTACACACACAAAAAACCAACACACATCCATCTTCGATGGATAGCGATTTTATTATCTAACTG
CTGATCGAGTGTAGCCAGATCTAGTAATCAATTACGGGGTCATTAGTTCATAGCCCATATATGGAGTTCC
GCGTTACATAACTTACGGTAAATGGCCCGCCTGGCTGACCGCCCAACGACCCCCGCCCATTGACGTCAAT
AATGACGTATGTTCCCATAGTAACGCCAATAGGGACTTTCCATTGACGTCAATGGGTGGAGTATTTACGG
TAAACTGCCCACTTGGCAGTACATCAAGTGTATCATATGCCAAGTACGCCCCCTATTGACGTCAATGACG
GTAAATGGCCCGCCTGGCATTATGCCCAGTACATGACCTTATGGGACTTTCCTACTTGGCAGTACATCTA
CGTATTAGTCATCGCTATTACCATGCTGATGCGGTTTTGGCAGTACATCAATGGGCGTGGATAGCGGTTT
GACTCACGGGGATTTCCAAGTCTCCACCCCATTGACGTCAATGGGAGTTTGTTTTGGCACCAAAATCAAC
GGGACTTTCCAAAATGTCGTAACAACTCCGCCCCATTGACGCAAATGGGCGGTAGGCGTGTACGGTGGGA
GGTCTATATAAGCAGAGCTGGTTTAGTGAACCGTCAGATCAGATCTTTGTCGATCCTACCATCCACTCGA
CACACCCGCCAGCGGCCGC
